Addgene plasmid #112357: pZNF197-donor
Purpose: CRISPR donor plasmid to tag human transcription factor ZNF197 with GFP
Depositing lab: Kevin White. Depositing organization: University of Chicago.
Backbone
  Vector backbone: pUC19
  Vector type: CRISPR
Growth in bacteria
  Bacterial resistance: Ampicillin, 100 μg/mL
  Growth temperature: 37°C
  Growth strain: DH5alpha
  Copy number: High Copy
Gene/Insert
  Gene/Insert name: ZNF197 homology arms flanking EGFP-IRES-Neo cassette
  Species: H. sapiens (human)
  Mutation: Unknown
  Entrez Gene: ZNF197 (a.k.a. D3S1363E, P18, VHLaK, ZKSCAN9, ZNF166, ZNF20, ZSCAN41)
  Cloning method: Gibson Cloning
  Sequencing primers: 5′ M13pUC-fwd; 3′ M13pUC-rev
Terms and licenses: Academic/Nonprofit Terms; Industry Terms: Not Available to Industry
Depositor comments: Cloning source: K562. Use with plasmid pZNF197.1.0-gDNA.
How to cite: pZNF197-donor was a gift from Kevin White (Addgene plasmid # 112357 ; http://n2t.net/addgene:112357 ; RRID:Addgene_112357)
