[The description below was written by a language model from this plasmid's Addgene catalogue record and pLannotate feature annotations shown in this document.]
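Description:
pZNF197-donor is a CRISPR homology-directed repair donor plasmid built on the pUC19 backbone and designed to tag the endogenous human transcription factor gene ZNF197 with GFP. It is propagated in E. coli as a high-copy plasmid through the ColE1/pUC-type origin and selected with ampicillin via the β-lactamase gene and its native promoter. Remnants of the pUC19 cloning region (fragments of the multiple cloning site and lacZα, together with the lac promoter, operator and CAP site) flank the insert, which was assembled by Gibson cloning.

The insert consists of ZNF197 homology arms, amplified from K562 cell DNA according to the depositor, surrounding an EGFP-IRES-Neo cassette. The arms themselves are not annotated in the feature table, but unannotated stretches on either side of the cassette are consistent with their presence. Just upstream of EGFP the table detects a short match to a TEV-cleavage/His composite tag and a full S-Tag, suggesting a linker carrying affinity or cleavage elements ahead of the fluorescent protein. Downstream, an EMCV IRES drives translation of the Tn5 aminoglycoside phosphotransferase. No mammalian promoter is annotated, which suggests that both EGFP and the neomycin-resistance gene rely on transcription from the ZNF197 locus after correct integration, so that G418 selection would enrich for targeted cells. The record does not state which end of the protein is tagged.

The plasmid is meant to be used together with its companion guide RNA plasmid, pZNF197.1.0-gDNA, which directs the cut at the target site. The resulting GFP-tagged transcription factor, expressed at endogenous levels, could be followed by fluorescence or captured through the tag, although the record does not specify downstream applications.
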