Features (pLannotate 1.2.2; 16 found; start..end, strand, type, name):
      1..21      +  misc_feature   MCS (fragment): pUC18/19 multiple cloning site
     58..74      -  protein_bind   lac operator: The lac repressor binds to the lac operator to inhibit transcription in E. coli. This inhibition can be relieved by adding lactose or isopropyl-β-D-thiogalactopyranoside (IPTG). lac repressor encoded by lacI
     82..112     -  promoter       lac promoter: promoter for the E. coli lac operon
    127..148     -  protein_bind   CAP binding site: CAP binding activates transcription in the presence of cAMP. E. coli catabolite activator protein
    161..253     -  CDS            lacI (fragment): lac repressor; lacI; The lac repressor binds to the lac operator to inhibit transcription in E. coli. This inhibition can be relieved by adding lactose or isopropyl-β-D-thiogalactopyranoside (IPTG).
    436..1024    -  rep_origin     ori: high-copy-number ColE1/pMB1/pBR322/pUC origin of replication
   1195..2055    -  CDS            AmpR: β-lactamase; bla; confers resistance to ampicillin, carbenicillin, and related antibiotics
   2056..2160    -  promoter       AmpR promoter: bla
   2255..2290    +  CDS            rop (fragment): Rop protein, which maintains plasmids at low copy number; rop
   2392..2491    +  misc_feature   bom (fragment): basis of mobility region from pBR322
   2497..2654    -  CDS            lacZα (fragment): LacZα fragment of β-galactosidase; lacZ fragment
   3709..3729    +  CDS            capTEV™ (fragment): composite tag for in vivo biotinylation, TEV protease cleavage, and 6xHis tagging
   3743..3787    +  CDS            S-Tag: affinity and epitope tag derived from pancreatic ribonuclease A
   3878..4597    +  CDS            EGFP: the original enhanced GFP (Yang et al., 1996) mammalian codon-optimized
   4635..5220    +  misc_feature   IRES2: internal ribosome entry site (IRES) of the encephalomyocarditis virus (EMCV)
   5302..6105    +  CDS            NeoR/KanR: aminoglycoside phosphotransferase from Tn5; aph(3')-II (or nptII); confers resistance to neomycin, kanamycin, and G418 (Geneticin®)
>Addgene plasmid #112357 | pZNF197-donor | depositor full sequence | sequence record 211748 | Full Sequence
GACCTGCAGGCATGCAAGCTTGGCGTAATCATGGTCATAGCTGTTTCCTGTGTGAAATTGTTATCCGCTC
ACAATTCCACACAACATACGAGCCGGAAGCATAAAGTGTAAAGCCTGGGGTGCCTAATGAGTGAGCTAAC
TCACATTAATTGCGTTGCGCTCACTGCCCGCTTTCCAGTCGGGAAACCTGTCGTGCCAGCTGCATTAATG
AATCGGCCAACGCGCGGGGAGAGGCGGTTTGCGTATTGGGCGCTCTTCCGCTTCCTCGCTCACTGACTCG
CTGCGCTCGGTCGTTCGGCTGCGGCGAGCGGTATCAGCTCACTCAAAGGCGGTAATACGGTTATCCACAG
AATCAGGGGATAACGCAGGAAAGAACATGTGAGCAAAAGGCCAGCAAAAGGCCAGGAACCGTAAAAAGGC
CGCGTTGCTGGCGTTTTTCCATAGGCTCCGCCCCCCTGACGAGCATCACAAAAATCGACGCTCAAGTCAG
AGGTGGCGAAACCCGACAGGACTATAAAGATACCAGGCGTTTCCCCCTGGAAGCTCCCTCGTGCGCTCTC
CTGTTCCGACCCTGCCGCTTACCGGATACCTGTCCGCCTTTCTCCCTTCGGGAAGCGTGGCGCTTTCTCA
TAGCTCACGCTGTAGGTATCTCAGTTCGGTGTAGGTCGTTCGCTCCAAGCTGGGCTGTGTGCACGAACCC
CCCGTTCAGCCCGACCGCTGCGCCTTATCCGGTAACTATCGTCTTGAGTCCAACCCGGTAAGACACGACT
TATCGCCACTGGCAGCAGCCACTGGTAACAGGATTAGCAGAGCGAGGTATGTAGGCGGTGCTACAGAGTT
CTTGAAGTGGTGGCCTAACTACGGCTACACTAGAAGGACAGTATTTGGTATCTGCGCTCTGCTGAAGCCA
GTTACCTTCGGAAAAAGAGTTGGTAGCTCTTGATCCGGCAAACAAACCACCGCTGGTAGCGGTGGTTTTT
TTGTTTGCAAGCAGCAGATTACGCGCAGAAAAAAAGGATCTCAAGAAGATCCTTTGATCTTTTCTACGGG
GTCTGACGCTCAGTGGAACGAAAACTCACGTTAAGGGATTTTGGTCATGAGATTATCAAAAAGGATCTTC
ACCTAGATCCTTTTAAATTAAAAATGAAGTTTTAAATCAATCTAAAGTATATATGAGTAAACTTGGTCTG
ACAGTTACCAATGCTTAATCAGTGAGGCACCTATCTCAGCGATCTGTCTATTTCGTTCATCCATAGTTGC
CTGACTCCCCGTCGTGTAGATAACTACGATACGGGAGGGCTTACCATCTGGCCCCAGTGCTGCAATGATA
CCGCGAGACCCACGCTCACCGGCTCCAGATTTATCAGCAATAAACCAGCCAGCCGGAAGGGCCGAGCGCA
GAAGTGGTCCTGCAACTTTATCCGCCTCCATCCAGTCTATTAATTGTTGCCGGGAAGCTAGAGTAAGTAG
TTCGCCAGTTAATAGTTTGCGCAACGTTGTTGCCATTGCTACAGGCATCGTGGTGTCACGCTCGTCGTTT
GGTATGGCTTCATTCAGCTCCGGTTCCCAACGATCAAGGCGAGTTACATGATCCCCCATGTTGTGCAAAA
AAGCGGTTAGCTCCTTCGGTCCTCCGATCGTTGTCAGAAGTAAGTTGGCCGCAGTGTTATCACTCATGGT
TATGGCAGCACTGCATAATTCTCTTACTGTCATGCCATCCGTAAGATGCTTTTCTGTGACTGGTGAGTAC
TCAACCAAGTCATTCTGAGAATAGTGTATGCGGCGACCGAGTTGCTCTTGCCCGGCGTCAATACGGGATA
ATACCGCGCCACATAGCAGAACTTTAAAAGTGCTCATCATTGGAAAACGTTCTTCGGGGCGAAAACTCTC
AAGGATCTTACCGCTGTTGAGATCCAGTTCGATGTAACCCACTCGTGCACCCAACTGATCTTCAGCATCT
TTTACTTTCACCAGCGTTTCTGGGTGAGCAAAAACAGGAAGGCAAAATGCCGCAAAAAAGGGAATAAGGG
CGACACGGAAATGTTGAATACTCATACTCTTCCTTTTTCAATATTATTGAAGCATTTATCAGGGTTATTG
TCTCATGAGCGGATACATATTTGAATGTATTTAGAAAAATAAACAAATAGGGGTTCCGCGCACATTTCCC
CGAAAAGTGCCACCTGACGTCTAAGAAACCATTATTATCATGACATTAACCTATAAAAATAGGCGTATCA
CGAGGCCCTTTCGTCTCGCGCGTTTCGGTGATGACGGTGAAAACCTCTGACACATGCAGCTCCCGGAGAC
GGTCACAGCTTGTCTGTAAGCGGATGCCGGGAGCAGACAAGCCCGTCAGGGCGCGTCAGCGGGTGTTGGC
GGGTGTCGGGGCTGGCTTAACTATGCGGCATCAGAGCAGATTGTACTGAGAGTGCACCATATGCGGTGTG
AAATACCGCACAGATGCGTAAGGAGAAAATACCGCATCAGGCGCCATTCGCCATTCAGGCTGCGCAACTG
TTGGGAAGGGCGATCGGTGCGGGCCTCTTCGCTATTACGCCAGCTGGCGAAAGGGGGATGTGCTGCAAGG
CGATTAAGTTGGGTAACGCCAGGGTTTTCCCAGTCACGACGTTGTAAAACGACGGCCAGTGAATTCGAGC
TCGGTACCCGCCATTAACAGTGATGCCAAGGAAAACAATTTATTTCCCAGCTTTTGAATTTGAAACTTAA
CAGATGGAGAGTGTCAAAATGGAAGGGCAGTGGTACCCTGCTTTCCCTATTCAGAGGGAAAAAAATCCTT
GACCCGCAGTTGAGCTGATGATCCCTGCCACAGTCATTGTGAATTCTAATCAATATTTCATCATTGCTGT
CAAATGATAGCCTGTTACTAATGAAACAACATTCTGTCCCAGCACTAAATTTACTGGGACATAAATTTTT
CACATGGAGCCAAGCTCTTCACTGATTAAGCCAGTGCAGAATCCACTTGTGGGCAGTCAGTGCCCATTAC
CCCCTGTGAACCATTCTGTGCCCTTGAGTACATTTGTGGGTTTAACTCAGTCTATATTCTTAAGTTGGTA
ATTTTTATGTTGTAATTCTCAAAGTTCTGTTTCTGTAGCTGGACTATGAATAATACCTGAATATGAAGAT
TGTGTTTTTTAATAATGTCAAAGTGGTGTGTTGATTATCATAAATGTTATTAATTCAACCCCACAGTTTC
TTGGGGGCTGGTTCCTCATTAGAGTGAAAGGTAGCCAAGAGTGAAAACTGGAAGGGGCCTAAGGCTTAAA
GTCTTAAGACCTGGATGTGGTTCAGGTTTTGCCATCTGCCTCAGAAAAAATCTCTTCAGTTCTTGGAGCC
TTGAATTCCTCATCTGTTAAACAGGAGGAAGAATATCTACCTCACAAAGTTCTTATGAGATAATGAATAT
AAAAATGTTTCATCCAGGTTGTTGAATCATCCCAGCTTATATAATAATTACAAAGGACATATGTACTTTA
ACAATGGAGAATGCTGTGATTTACCTCTTCACCGAGTAACAAAATGTCACATTGCTTAGATTGAGACAGC
CCACATAATGTGCCACCTTCTGTGATGTAATAAGCTGAAAAATGTTCAACCTGAATTTAATCAAGCTTCT
TGGACCTCATTGCCAGGTTACAGGAAATACAGGAGGCAGAGGAACAAAGGGATTCCAACTACTGCAAGCG
AGAATCTTTATTTTCAGGGCGCCGCCAAATTCAAAGAAACCGCTGCTGCTAAATTCGAACGCCAGCACAT
GGACAGCGGAGGTGGAGGTTCGAGCGGTCCCTCGGGTTCGTCGAGCCTGGAAGTTCTGTTCCAGGGGCCC
CTGTCGTCGAGCGGTCCCTCGGGTTCGATGGTGAGCAAAGGCGAGGAGCTGTTCACCGGGGTGGTGCCCA
TCCTGGTCGAGCTGGACGGCGACGTAAACGGCCACAAGTTCAGCGTGTCCGGCGAGGGCGAGGGCGATGC
CACCTACGGCAAGCTGACCCTGAAGTTCATCTGCACCACCGGCAAGCTGCCCGTGCCCTGGCCCACCCTC
GTGACCACCCTGACCTACGGCGTGCAGTGCTTCAGCCGCTACCCCGACCACATGAAGCAGCACGACTTCT
TCAAGTCCGCCATGCCCGAAGGCTACGTCCAGGAGCGCACCATCTTCTTCAAGGACGACGGCAACTACAA
GACCCGCGCCGAGGTGAAGTTCGAGGGCGACACCCTGGTGAACCGCATCGAGCTGAAGGGCATCGACTTC
AAGGAGGACGGCAACATCCTGGGGCACAAGCTGGAGTACAACTACAACAGCCACAACGTCTATATCATGG
CCGACAAGCAGAAGAACGGCATCAAGGTGAACTTCAAGATCCGCCACAACATCGAGGACGGCAGCGTGCA
GCTCGCCGACCACTACCAGCAGAACACCCCCATCGGCGACGGCCCCGTGCTGCTGCCCGACAACCACTAC
CTGAGCACCCAGTCCGCCCTGAGCAAAGACCCCAACGAGAAGCGCGATCACATGGTCCTTAAGGAGTTCG
TGACCGCCGCCGGGATCACTCTCGGCATGGACGAGCTGTACAAGTAATGATCTAGAGTCGAGTTAATTAA
GAATTCCGCCCCCCCCCCTCTCCCTCCCCCCCCCTAACGTTACTGGCCGAAGCCGCTTGGAATAAGGCCG
GTGTGCGTTTGTCTATATGTTATTTTCCACCATATTGCCGTCTTTTGGCAATGTGAGGGCCCGGAAACCT
GGCCCTGTCTTCTTGACGAGCATTCCTAGGGGTCTTTCCCCTCTCGCCAAAGGAATGCAGGGTCTGTTGA
ATGTCGTGAAGGAAGCAGTTCCTCTGGAAGCTTCTTGAAGACAAACAACGTCTGTAGCGACCCTTTGCAG
GCAGCGGAACCCCCCACCTGGCGACAGGTGCCTCTGCGGCCAAAAGCCACGTGTATAAGATACACCTGCA
AAGGCGGCACAACCCCAGTGCCACGTTGTGAGTTGGATAGTTGTGGAAAGAGTCAAATGGCTCTCCTCAA
GCGTATTCAACAAGGGGCTGAAGGATGCCCAGAAGGTACCCCATTGTATGGGATCTGATCTGGGGCCTCG
GTGCACATGCTTTACATGTGTTTAGTCGAGGTTAAAAAAACGTCTAGGCCCCCCGAACCACGGGGACGTG
GTTTTCCTTTGAAAAACACGATGATAATATGGCCACAACCTGTTACATTGCACAAGATAAAAATATATCA
TCACGAACAGTAAAACTGTCTGCTTACATAAACAGTAATACAAGGGGTGTTATGGGATCGGCCATTGAAC
AAGATGGATTGCACGCAGGTTCTCCGGCCGCTTGGGTGGAGAGGCTATTCGGCTATGACTGGGCACAACA
GACAATCGGCTGCTCTGATGCCGCCGTGTTCCGGCTGTCAGCGCAGGGGCGCCCGGTTCTTTTTGTCAAG
ACCGACCTGTCCGGTGCCCTGAATGAACTGCAGGACGAGGCAGCGCGGCTATCGTGGCTGGCCACGACGG
GCGTTCCTTGCGCAGCTGTGCTCGACGTTGTCACTGAAGCGGGAAGGGACTGGCTGCTATTGGGCGAAGT
GCCGGGGCAGGATCTCCTGTCATCTCACCTTGCTCCTGCCGAGAAAGTATCCATCATGGCTGATGCAATG
CGGCGGCTGCATACGCTTGATCCGGCTACCTGCCCATTCGACCACCAAGCGAAACATCGCATCGAGCGAG
CACGTACTCGGATGGAAGCCGGTCTTGTCGATCAGGATGATCTGGACGAAGAGCATCAGGGGCTCGCGCC
AGCCGAACTGTTCGCCAGGCTCAAGGCGCGCATGCCCGACGGCGAGGATCTCGTCGTGACCCATGGCGAT
GCCTGCTTGCCGAATATCATGGTGGAAAATGGCCGCTTTTCTGGATTCATCGACTGTGGCCGGCTGGGTG
TGGCGGACCGCTATCAGGACATAGCGTTGGCTACCCGTGATATTGCTGAAGAGCTTGGCGGCGAATGGGC
TGACCGCTTCCTCGTGCTTTACGGTATCGCCGCTCCCGATTCGCAGCGCATCGCCTTCTATCGCCTTCTT
GACGAGTTCTTCTGAGTCTAAAAGACACCACGAGAAACTGACACATCCAGAACGTGGAATATTGCATAAG
AAAGCTGCCCTGGATTCTTCAAAATATTATTATGATGAAAAAGAGAGGGGAGTGAAAATTGTTCAAGCTG
TCTTGAGTCTGCTGTGAGTTTATTATACCATTCTCTGCTTTTGTGTATGTATGAAAATTTCGATATGAAA
GGTATAAAACATGGATGAGGAGGCTTGTTTTTAAAAGATAATACTAGAGAGCCGTTAGGTACTAAGAACC
AGAAATAGACTCACATAAATGGCCAATTGATTTTTGACAGGGGCAAAAGCAATTCAATGGAGGAGGGATC
GCCTTTTCAGCAAATACTGTTGGAGTAATTGGATATCCATAGGCAGTAAACCAACAACTTCAGGACCTAG
GACTGAGCTAAGAAGGCTCAGATGACTCAAAAGCATGCTCCTTAGAAGGAAAAAAAATGTTAAATTGGAC
TTCATCAAAATTAAGATAATTTACCCTGTAAGAGACCTTTTTACAAAGATGATATTACAGGTTGGGAAAA
AATATTTGCAAATCATATCCAACAAGGGATTTGTATGTAAACTACATAAAGAACTTTCCAAATTTAACAG
TAATAAGTAAATACAATTAGAAAATAAGCAAAAGACAGACATTTCACTGAAGTATAGATAGCAAATAAGC
AAATGAAAAGATGTTCAACATCATTAGGCATGAGGGAAATGCAGAGTAAAATCGTGAGATATCACCTATC
AGAATAGCTTAACTTTTTTTTTTTAATGGTGGTAACTGCTGGCAAGGATGAAGAGAAACAGGATCTCATA
CATTGCTGGGAATGTAAAATGGTACAGCCACTCTGGAATATAATTTGGCAGTTTCTTGTAAAACCACACA
TGTATATGTCATGCTTCAGGAATTGCACTTCTGAGCATTTATCCCAGAGAAATGAAAACTTGCGTTCACA
CAAAAACCTGTATACGAATGTTCATAGCAGCTTTATTTGTAATGGTCG
