Features (pLannotate 1.2.2; 16 found; start..end, strand, type, name):
      1..21      +  misc_feature   MCS (fragment): pUC18/19 multiple cloning site
     58..74      -  protein_bind   lac operator: The lac repressor binds to the lac operator to inhibit transcription in E. coli. This inhibition can be relieved by adding lactose or isopropyl-β-D-thiogalactopyranoside (IPTG). lac repressor encoded by lacI
     82..112     -  promoter       lac promoter: promoter for the E. coli lac operon
    127..148     -  protein_bind   CAP binding site: CAP binding activates transcription in the presence of cAMP. E. coli catabolite activator protein
    161..253     -  CDS            lacI (fragment): lac repressor; lacI; The lac repressor binds to the lac operator to inhibit transcription in E. coli. This inhibition can be relieved by adding lactose or isopropyl-β-D-thiogalactopyranoside (IPTG).
    436..1024    -  rep_origin     ori: high-copy-number ColE1/pMB1/pBR322/pUC origin of replication
   1195..2055    -  CDS            AmpR: β-lactamase; bla; confers resistance to ampicillin, carbenicillin, and related antibiotics
   2056..2160    -  promoter       AmpR promoter: bla
   2255..2290    +  CDS            rop (fragment): Rop protein, which maintains plasmids at low copy number; rop
   2392..2491    +  misc_feature   bom (fragment): basis of mobility region from pBR322
   2497..2654    -  CDS            lacZα (fragment): LacZα fragment of β-galactosidase; lacZ fragment
   3709..3729    +  CDS            capTEV™ (fragment): composite tag for in vivo biotinylation, TEV protease cleavage, and 6xHis tagging
   3743..3787    +  CDS            S-Tag: affinity and epitope tag derived from pancreatic ribonuclease A
   3878..4597    +  CDS            EGFP: the original enhanced GFP (Yang et al., 1996) mammalian codon-optimized
   4635..5220    +  misc_feature   IRES2: internal ribosome entry site (IRES) of the encephalomyocarditis virus (EMCV)
   5302..6105    +  CDS            NeoR/KanR: aminoglycoside phosphotransferase from Tn5; aph(3')-II (or nptII); confers resistance to neomycin, kanamycin, and G418 (Geneticin®)
>Addgene plasmid #112357 | pZNF197-donor | addgene full sequence | sequence record 229676 | Addgene NGS Result
GACCTGCAGGCATGCAAGCTTGGCGTAATCATGGTCATAGCTGTTTCCTGTGTGAAATTGTTATCCGCTC
ACAATTCCACACAACATACGAGCCGGAAGCATAAAGTGTAAAGCCTGGGGTGCCTAATGAGTGAGCTAAC
TCACATTAATTGCGTTGCGCTCACTGCCCGCTTTCCAGTCGGGAAACCTGTCGTGCCAGCTGCATTAATG
AATCGGCCAACGCGCGGGGAGAGGCGGTTTGCGTATTGGGCGCTCTTCCGCTTCCTCGCTCACTGACTCG
CTGCGCTCGGTCGTTCGGCTGCGGCGAGCGGTATCAGCTCACTCAAAGGCGGTAATACGGTTATCCACAG
AATCAGGGGATAACGCAGGAAAGAACATGTGAGCAAAAGGCCAGCAAAAGGCCAGGAACCGTAAAAAGGC
CGCGTTGCTGGCGTTTTTCCATAGGCTCCGCCCCCCTGACGAGCATCACAAAAATCGACGCTCAAGTCAG
AGGTGGCGAAACCCGACAGGACTATAAAGATACCAGGCGTTTCCCCCTGGAAGCTCCCTCGTGCGCTCTC
CTGTTCCGACCCTGCCGCTTACCGGATACCTGTCCGCCTTTCTCCCTTCGGGAAGCGTGGCGCTTTCTCA
TAGCTCACGCTGTAGGTATCTCAGTTCGGTGTAGGTCGTTCGCTCCAAGCTGGGCTGTGTGCACGAACCC
CCCGTTCAGCCCGACCGCTGCGCCTTATCCGGTAACTATCGTCTTGAGTCCAACCCGGTAAGACACGACT
TATCGCCACTGGCAGCAGCCACTGGTAACAGGATTAGCAGAGCGAGGTATGTAGGCGGTGCTACAGAGTT
CTTGAAGTGGTGGCCTAACTACGGCTACACTAGAAGAACAGTATTTGGTATCTGCGCTCTGCTGAAGCCA
GTTACCTTCGGAAAAAGAGTTGGTAGCTCTTGATCCGGCAAACAAACCACCGCTGGTAGCGGTGGTTTTT
TTGTTTGCAAGCAGCAGATTACGCGCAGAAAAAAAGGATCTCAAGAAGATCCTTTGATCTTTTCTACGGG
GTCTGACGCTCAGTGGAACGAAAACTCACGTTAAGGGATTTTGGTCATGAGATTATCAAAAAGGATCTTC
ACCTAGATCCTTTTAAATTAAAAATGAAGTTTTAAATCAATCTAAAGTATATATGAGTAAACTTGGTCTG
ACAGTTACCAATGCTTAATCAGTGAGGCACCTATCTCAGCGATCTGTCTATTTCGTTCATCCATAGTTGC
CTGACTCCCCGTCGTGTAGATAACTACGATACGGGAGGGCTTACCATCTGGCCCCAGTGCTGCAATGATA
CCGCGAGACCCACGCTCACCGGCTCCAGATTTATCAGCAATAAACCAGCCAGCCGGAAGGGCCGAGCGCA
GAAGTGGTCCTGCAACTTTATCCGCCTCCATCCAGTCTATTAATTGTTGCCGGGAAGCTAGAGTAAGTAG
TTCGCCAGTTAATAGTTTGCGCAACGTTGTTGCCATTGCTACAGGCATCGTGGTGTCACGCTCGTCGTTT
GGTATGGCTTCATTCAGCTCCGGTTCCCAACGATCAAGGCGAGTTACATGATCCCCCATGTTGTGCAAAA
AAGCGGTTAGCTCCTTCGGTCCTCCGATCGTTGTCAGAAGTAAGTTGGCCGCAGTGTTATCACTCATGGT
TATGGCAGCACTGCATAATTCTCTTACTGTCATGCCATCCGTAAGATGCTTTTCTGTGACTGGTGAGTAC
TCAACCAAGTCATTCTGAGAATAGTGTATGCGGCGACCGAGTTGCTCTTGCCCGGCGTCAATACGGGATA
ATACCGCGCCACATAGCAGAACTTTAAAAGTGCTCATCATTGGAAAACGTTCTTCGGGGCGAAAACTCTC
AAGGATCTTACCGCTGTTGAGATCCAGTTCGATGTAACCCACTCGTGCACCCAACTGATCTTCAGCATCT
TTTACTTTCACCAGCGTTTCTGGGTGAGCAAAAACAGGAAGGCAAAATGCCGCAAAAAAGGGAATAAGGG
CGACACGGAAATGTTGAATACTCATACTCTTCCTTTTTCAATATTATTGAAGCATTTATCAGGGTTATTG
TCTCATGAGCGGATACATATTTGAATGTATTTAGAAAAATAAACAAATAGGGGTTCCGCGCACATTTCCC
CGAAAAGTGCCACCTGACGTCTAAGAAACCATTATTATCATGACATTAACCTATAAAAATAGGCGTATCA
CGAGGCCCTTTCGTCTCGCGCGTTTCGGTGATGACGGTGAAAACCTCTGACACATGCAGCTCCCGGAGAC
GGTCACAGCTTGTCTGTAAGCGGATGCCGGGAGCAGACAAGCCCGTCAGGGCGCGTCAGCGGGTGTTGGC
GGGTGTCGGGGCTGGCTTAACTATGCGGCATCAGAGCAGATTGTACTGAGAGTGCACCATATGCGGTGTG
AAATACCGCACAGATGCGTAAGGAGAAAATACCGCATCAGGCGCCATTCGCCATTCAGGCTGCGCAACTG
TTGGGAAGGGCGATCGGTGCGGGCCTCTTCGCTATTACGCCAGCTGGCGAAAGGGGGATGTGCTGCAAGG
CGATTAAGTTGGGTAACGCCAGGGTTTTCCCAGTCACGACGTTGTAAAACGACGGCCAGTGAATTCGAGC
TCGGTACCCGCCATTAACAGTGATGCCAAGGAAAACAATTTATTTCCCAGCTTTTGAATTTGAAACTTAA
CAGATGGAGAGTGTCAAAATGGAAGGGCAGTGGTACCCTGCTTTCCCTATTCAGAGGGAAAAAAATCCTT
GACCCGCAGTTGAGCTGATGATCCCTGCCACAGTCATTGTGAATTCTAATCAATATTTCATCATTGCTGT
CAAATGATAGCCTGTTACTAATGAAACAACATTCTGTCCCAGCACTAAATTTACTGGGACATAAATTTTT
CACATGGAGCCAAGCTCTTCACTGATTAAGCCAATGCAGAATCCACTTGTGGGCAGTCAGTGCCCATTAC
CCCCTGTGAACCATTCTGTGCCCTTGAGTACATTTGTGGGTTTAACTCAGTCTATATTCTTAAGTTGGTA
ATTTTTATGTTGTAATTCTCAAAGTTCTGTTTCTGTAGCTGGACTATGAATAATACCTGAATATGAAGAT
TGTGTTTTTTAATAATGTCAAAGTGGTGTGTTGATTATCATAAATGTTATTAATTCAACCCCACAGTTTC
TTGGGGGCTGGTTCCTCATTAGAGTGAAAGGTAGCCAAGAGTGAAAACTGGAAGGGGCCTAAGGCTTAAA
GTCTTAAGACCTGGATGTGGTTCAGGTTTTGCCATCTGCCTCAGAAAAAATCTCTTCAGTTCTTGGAGCC
TTGAATTCCTCATCTGTTAAACAGGAGGAAGAATATCTACCTCACAAAGTTCTTATGAGATAATGAATAT
AAAAATGTTTCATCCAGGTTGTTGAATCATCCCAGCTTATATAATAATTACAAAGGACATATGTACTTTA
ACAATGGAGAATGCTGTGATTTACCTCTTCACCGAGTAACAAAATGTCACATTGCTTAGATTGAGACAGC
CCACATAATGTGCCACCTTCTGTGATGTAATAAGCTGAAAAATGTTCAACCTGAATTTAATCAAGCTTCT
TGGACCTCATTGCCAGGTTACAGGAAATACAGGAGGCAGAGGAACAAAGGGATTCCAACTACTGCAAGCG
AGAATCTTTATTTTCAGGGCGCCGCCAAATTCAAAGAAACCGCTGCTGCTAAATTCGAACGCCAGCACAT
GGACAGCGGAGGTGGAGGTTCGAGCGGTCCCTCGGGTTCGTCGAGCCTGGAAGTTCTGTTCCAGGGGCCC
CTGTCGTCGAGCGGTCCCTCGGGTTCGATGGTGAGCAAAGGCGAGGAGCTGTTCACCGGGGTGGTGCCCA
TCCTGGTCGAGCTGGACGGCGACGTAAACGGCCACAAGTTCAGCGTGTCCGGCGAGGGCGAGGGCGATGC
CACCTACGGCAAGCTGACCCTGAAGTTCATCTGCACCACCGGCAAGCTGCCCGTGCCCTGGCCCACCCTC
GTGACCACCCTGACCTACGGCGTGCAGTGCTTCAGCCGCTACCCCGACCACATGAAGCAGCACGACTTCT
TCAAGTCCGCCATGCCCGAAGGCTACGTCCAGGAGCGCACCATCTTCTTCAAGGACGACGGCAACTACAA
GACCCGCGCCGAGGTGAAGTTCGAGGGCGACACCCTGGTGAACCGCATCGAGCTGAAGGGCATCGACTTC
AAGGAGGACGGCAACATCCTGGGGCACAAGCTGGAGTACAACTACAACAGCCACAACGTCTATATCATGG
CCGACAAGCAGAAGAACGGCATCAAGGTGAACTTCAAGATCCGCCACAACATCGAGGACGGCAGCGTGCA
GCTCGCCGACCACTACCAGCAGAACACCCCCATCGGCGACGGCCCCGTGCTGCTGCCCGACAACCACTAC
CTGAGCACCCAGTCCGCCCTGAGCAAAGACCCCAACGAGAAGCGCGATCACATGGTCCTTAAGGAGTTCG
TGACCGCCGCCGGGATCACTCTCGGCATGGACGAGCTGTACAAGTAATGATCTAGAGTCGAGTTAATTAA
GAATTCCGCCCCCCCCCCTCTCCCTCCCCCCCCCTAACGTTACTGGCCGAAGCCGCTTGGAATAAGGCCG
GTGTGCGTTTGTCTATATGTTATTTTCCACCATATTGCCGTCTTTTGGCAATGTGAGGGCCCGGAAACCT
GGCCCTGTCTTCTTGACGAGCATTCCTAGGGGTCTTTCCCCTCTCGCCAAAGGAATGCAGGGTCTGTTGA
ATGTCGTGAAGGAAGCAGTTCCTCTGGAAGCTTCTTGAAGACAAACAACGTCTGTAGCGACCCTTTGCAG
GCAGCGGAACCCCCCACCTGGCGACAGGTGCCTCTGCGGCCAAAAGCCACGTGTATAAGATACACCTGCA
AAGGCGGCACAACCCCAGTGCCACGTTGTGAGTTGGATAGTTGTGGAAAGAGTCAAATGGCTCTCCTCAA
GCGTATTCAACAAGGGGCTGAAGGATGCCCAGAAGGTACCCCATTGTATGGGATCTGATCTGGGGCCTCG
GTGCACATGCTTTACATGTGTTTAGTCGAGGTTAAAAAAACGTCTAGGCCCCCCGAACCACGGGGACGTG
GTTTTCCTTTGAAAAACACGATGATAATATGGCCACAACCTGTTACATTGCACAAGATAAAAATATATCA
TCACGAACAGTAAAACTGTCTGCTTACATAAACAGTAATACAAGGGGTGTTATGGGATCGGCCATTGAAC
AAGATGGATTGCACGCAGGTTCTCCGGCCGCTTGGGTGGAGAGGCTATTCGGCTATGACTGGGCACAACA
GACAATCGGCTGCTCTGATGCCGCCGTGTTCCGGCTGTCAGCGCAGGGGCGCCCGGTTCTTTTTGTCAAG
ACCGACCTGTCCGGTGCCCTGAATGAACTGCAGGACGAGGCAGCGCGGCTATCGTGGCTGGCCACGACGG
GCGTTCCTTGCGCAGCTGTGCTCGACGTTGTCACTGAAGCGGGAAGGGACTGGCTGCTATTGGGCGAAGT
GCCGGGGCAGGATCTCCTGTCATCTCACCTTGCTCCTGCCGAGAAAGTATCCATCATGGCTGATGCAATG
CGGCGGCTGCATACGCTTGATCCGGCTACCTGCCCATTCGACCACCAAGCGAAACATCGCATCGAGCGAG
CACGTACTCGGATGGAAGCCGGTCTTGTCGATCAGGATGATCTGGACGAAGAGCATCAGGGGCTCGCGCC
AGCCGAACTGTTCGCCAGGCTCAAGGCGCGCATGCCCGACGGCGAGGATCTCGTCGTGACCCATGGCGAT
GCCTGCTTGCCGAATATCATGGTGGAAAATGGCCGCTTTTCTGGATTCATCGACTGTGGCCGGCTGGGTG
TGGCGGACCGCTATCAGGACATAGCGTTGGCTACCCGTGATATTGCTGAAGAGCTTGGCGGCGAATGGGC
TGACCGCTTCCTCGTGCTTTACGGTATCGCCGCTCCCGATTCGCAGCGCATCGCCTTCTATCGCCTTCTT
GACGAGTTCTTCTGAGTCTAAAAGACACCACGAGAAACTGACACATCCAGAACGTGGAATATTGCATAAG
AAAGCTGCCCTGGATTCTTCAAAATATTATTATGATGAAAAAGAGAGGGGAGTGAAAATTGTTCAAGCTG
TCTTGAGTCTGCTGTGAGTTTATTATACCATTCTCTGCTTTTGTGTATGTATGAAAATTTCGATATGAAA
GGTATAAAACATGGATGAGGAGGCTTGTTTTTAAAAGATAATACTAGAGAGCCGTTAGGTACTAAGAACC
AGAAATAGACTCACATAAATGGCCAATTGATTTTTGACAGGGGCAAAAGCAATTCAATGGAGGAGGGATC
GCCTTTTCAGCAAATACTGTTGGAGTAATTGGATATCCATAGGCAGTAAACCAACAACTTCAGGACCTAG
GACTGAGCTAAGAAGGCTCAGATGACTCAAAAGCATGCTCCTTAGAAGGAAAAAAAATGTTAAATTGGAC
TTCATCAAAATTAAGATAATTTACCCTGTAAGAGACCTTTTTACAAAGATGATATTACAGGTTGGGAAAA
AATATTTGCAAATCATATCCAACAAGGGATTTGTATGTAAACTACATAAAGAACTTTCCAAATTTAACAG
TAATAAGTAAATACAATTAGAAAATAAGCAAAAGACAGACATTTCACTGAAGTATAGATAGCAAATAAGC
AAATGAAAAGATGTTCAACATCATTAGGCATGAGGGAAATGCAGAGTAAAATCGTGAGATATCACCTATC
AGAATAGCTTAACTTTTTTTTTTTTAATGGTGGTAACTGCTGGCAAGGATGAAGAGAAACAGGATCTCAT
ACATTGCTGGGAATGTAAAATGGTACAGCCACTCTGGAATATAATTTGGCAGTTTCTTGTAAAACCACAC
ATGTATATGTCATGCTTCAGGAATTGCACTTCTGAGCATTTATCCCAGAGAAATGAAAACTTGCGTTCAC
ACAAAAACCTGTATACGAATGTTCATAGCAGCTTTATTTGTAATGGTCG
